>Addgene plasmid #16823 | XE225 mouse Chibby-pCS2+ | addgene partial sequence | sequence record 23408 | SP6 5'-ATTTAGGTGACACTATAG-3'
GNTTNNGACANGCCTCTCTTTGGCAGCATATTCAGCCCAAAGAAGACCCCTCCTCGGAAGTCGGCCTCTC
TCTCCAACCTACATTCTTTAGATCGGTCAACGCGGGAACTGGAGCTGGGGCTCGACTATGGAACTCCTAC
CATGAACCTGGCGGGGCAGAGCCTGAAGTTTGAAAACGGCCAGTGGGTGGCAGACTCCGTGATTAGTGGG
GGTGTGGACCGGAGGGAAACTCAGCGCCTGCGCAAACGAAACCAACAGTTAGAAGAAGAAAACAATCTCC
TGCGGCTGAAAGTGGACATTCTGCTGGACATGCTTTCAGAAACCACTGCTGAGTCCCACCTAAAGGACAA
AGAGCTGGATGAACTGAAGGTTACCAACCGCAGGAGGAAGTGACTCGAGCCTCTAGAACTATAGTGAGTC
GTATTACGTAGATCCAGACATGATAAGATACATTGATGAGTTTGGACAAACCACAACTAGAATGCAGTGA
AAAAAATGCTTTATTTGTGAAATTTGTGATGCTATTGCTTTATTTGTAACCATTATAAGCTGCAATAAAC
AAGTTAACAACAACAATTGCATTCATTTTATGTTTCAGGTTCAGGGGGAGGTGTGGGAGGTTTTTTAATT
CGCGGCCGCGGCGCCAATGCATTGGGCCCGGTACCCAGCTTTTGTTCCCTTTAGTGAGGGTTAATTGCGC
GCTTGGCGTAATCATGGTCATAGCTGTTTCCTGTGTGAAATTGTTATCCGCTCACAATTCCNCACAACAT
ACGAGCCGGGAGCATAAATGAAGCCGGGG
