[The description below was written by a language model from this plasmid's Addgene catalogue record.]
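Description:
XE225 mouse Chibby-pCS2+ is an expression plasmid built on the pCS2+ backbone (about 4.1 kb without insert), catalogued as a Xenopus expression vector. It is maintained in E. coli as a high-copy plasmid under ampicillin selection. The insert is the full coding sequence of mouse Chibby (cby), roughly 0.4 kb. It was amplified by PCR without the 5′ and 3′ untranslated regions and subcloned between the BamHI and XhoI sites of the polylinker; the record does not say whether these sites remain intact. No epitope tag or fusion partner is recorded, so the construct appears to encode the native, untagged protein.

The record includes no feature table and does not list the regulatory elements. It does name SP6 as the 5′ sequencing primer, which fits the general design of pCS2+. In that vector family, a strong CMV-derived promoter drives expression in vertebrate cells and embryos. An SP6 promoter upstream of the polylinker allows in vitro transcription of sense mRNA, and an SV40 polyadenylation signal lies downstream. This layout lets the same plasmid be used for direct transfection or DNA injection and as a template for synthetic mRNA for microinjection into Xenopus embryos.

Chibby was described in the associated publication as a nuclear protein that associates with beta-catenin and antagonises Wnt/Wingless signalling. The plasmid is therefore suited to gain-of-function experiments that overexpress mouse Chibby in embryos or cultured cells and test its effect on beta-catenin-dependent transcription and Wnt pathway output.
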