Addgene plasmid #16823: XE225 mouse Chibby-pCS2+
Depositing lab: Randall Moon. Depositing organization: University of Washington. Publication: Chibby, a nuclear beta-catenin-associated antagonist of the Wnt/Wingless pathway. Takemaru K, Yamaguchi S, Lee YS, Zhang Y, Carthew RW, Moon RT. Nature. 2003 Apr 24. 422(6934):905-9. 10.1038/nature01570 PubMed 12712206.
Backbone
  Vector backbone: pCS2+
  Backbone manufacturer: RZPD
  Backbone size w/o insert (bp): 4095
  Vector type: Xenopus Expression
Growth in bacteria
  Bacterial resistance: Ampicillin, 100 μg/mL
  Growth temperature: 37°C
  Growth strain: DH5alpha
  Copy number: High Copy
Gene/Insert
  Gene/Insert name: mouse Chibby-pCS2+ (alt name: cby)
  Species: M. musculus (mouse)
  Insert size (bp): 400
  GenBank ID: AK003719
  Entrez Gene: cby
  Cloning method: Restriction Enzyme; 5′ cloning site BamH1 (unknown if destroyed); 3′ cloning site Xho1 (unknown if destroyed)
  Sequencing primers: 5′ SP6
Terms and licenses: Academic/Nonprofit Terms; Industry Terms: Not Available to Industry
Depositor comments: Description: The full coding sequence of mouse Chibby, ~0.4kb, was amplified by PCR omitting the UTRs, and subcloned into the BamH1 and Xho1 sites of pCS2+. Reference: K. Takemaru et al., Nature 422: 905 (2003)
How to cite: XE225 mouse Chibby-pCS2+ was a gift from Randall Moon (Addgene plasmid # 16823 ; http://n2t.net/addgene:16823 ; RRID:Addgene_16823)
